Addgene plasmid #228802: MSI2_RRM2_pGEX
Purpose: Recombinant expression of MSI2 RRM2 with dual-affinity tag
Depositing lab: Daniel Dominguez. Depositing organization: University of North Carolina at Chapel Hill. Publication: Dissecting RNA selectivity mediated by tandem RNA-binding domains. Harris SE, Hu Y, Bridges K, Cavazos FF Jr, Martyr JG, Guzman BB, Murn J, Aleman MM, Dominguez D. J Biol Chem. 2025 May;301(5):108435. doi: 10.1016/j.jbc.2025.108435. Epub 2025 Mar 20. PubMed 40120682.
Backbone
  Vector backbone: pGEX-6P-1
  Backbone size w/o insert (bp): 5084
  Total vector size (bp): 5318
  Vector type: Bacterial Expression
Growth in bacteria
  Bacterial resistance: Ampicillin, 100 μg/mL
  Growth temperature: 37°C
  Growth strain: DH5alpha
  Copy number: Unknown
Gene/Insert
  Gene/Insert name: Musashi-2 RRM2 (alt name: MSI2 RRM2)
  Species: H. sapiens (human)
  Insert size (bp): 237
  GenBank ID: NM_138962.3
  Entrez Gene: MSI2 (a.k.a. MSI2H)
  Tag / fusion protein: GST (N terminal on insert); SBP (N terminal on insert)
  Cloning method: Restriction Enzyme; 5′ cloning site BamHI (not destroyed); 3′ cloning site NotI (not destroyed)
  Sequencing primers: 5′ GGGCTGGCAAGCCACGTTTGGTG; 3′ CCGGGAGCTGCATGTGTCAGAGG
Terms and licenses: Academic/Nonprofit Terms; Industry Terms: Not Available to Industry
Depositor comments: Please visit https://doi.org/10.1101/2024.10.17.618930 for bioRxiv preprint.
How to cite: MSI2_RRM2_pGEX was a gift from Daniel Dominguez (Addgene plasmid # 228802 ; http://n2t.net/addgene:228802 ; RRID:Addgene_228802)
