[The description below was written by a language model from this plasmid's Addgene catalogue record and pLannotate feature annotations shown in this document.]
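Description:
MSI2_RRM2_pGEX is a bacterial expression plasmid of 5,318 bp, built on the pGEX-6P-1 backbone, for producing the second RNA recognition motif (RRM2) of human Musashi-2 (MSI2) as a recombinant fusion protein in E. coli. It replicates from a ColE1/pMB1-type origin and is selected with ampicillin through the β-lactamase (AmpR) gene and its own promoter. Short bom and rop fragments and a lacZα segment with its lac promoter, operator and CAP site are backbone remnants with no role in the expression cassette.

The 237 bp MSI2 fragment was inserted between the BamHI and NotI sites, both of which are retained. It lies downstream of, and on the same strand as, the Schistosoma japonicum glutathione S-transferase (GST) coding sequence, which spans the numbering origin of the sequence record. Transcription comes from the hybrid tac promoter, which is controlled by an adjacent lac operator. The plasmid also carries lacI with its promoter, so expression stays repressed until it is induced with IPTG. The catalogue lists two N-terminal tags, GST and streptavidin-binding peptide (SBP). The automated feature table annotates only GST, but an unannotated gap of about 150 bp between the GST and MSI2 features could hold the SBP tag and linker sequence. The record does not say whether the protease cleavage site typical of this backbone is retained.

The stated purpose is recombinant expression of the isolated RRM2 domain with a dual-affinity tag, which allows capture on either glutathione or streptavidin resins. The associated study dissects how tandem RNA-binding domains contribute to RNA selectivity, so the single-domain protein is presumably used for in vitro RNA-binding analyses.
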