Features (pLannotate 1.2.2; 17 found; start..end, strand, type, name):
     26..42      -  protein_bind   lac operator: The lac repressor binds to the lac operator to inhibit transcription in E. coli. This inhibition can be relieved by adding lactose or isopropyl-β-D-thiogalactopyranoside (IPTG). lac repressor encoded by lacI
     50..78      -  promoter       tac promoter: strong E. coli promoter; hybrid between the trp and lac UV5 promoters
    154..270     +  CDS            yciV (fragment): RNAAM_ECOLI - Also known as trpH From Escherichia coli (strain K12).
    534..707     -  CDS            lacZα: LacZα fragment of β-galactosidase; lacZ fragment
    727..743     -  protein_bind   lac operator: The lac repressor binds to the lac operator to inhibit transcription in E. coli. This inhibition can be relieved by adding lactose or isopropyl-β-D-thiogalactopyranoside (IPTG). lac repressor encoded by lacI
    751..781     -  promoter       lac promoter: promoter for the E. coli lac operon
    796..817     -  protein_bind   CAP binding site: CAP binding activates transcription in the presence of cAMP. E. coli catabolite activator protein
    830..1912    -  CDS            lacI: lac repressor; lacI; The lac repressor binds to the lac operator to inhibit transcription in E. coli. This inhibition can be relieved by adding lactose or isopropyl-β-D-thiogalactopyranoside (IPTG).
   1913..1990    -  promoter       lacI promoter: lacI
   1997..2048    +  misc_feature   bom (fragment): basis of mobility region from pBR322
   2234..2822    -  rep_origin     ori: high-copy-number ColE1/pMB1/pBR322/pUC origin of replication
   2993..3853    -  CDS            AmpR: β-lactamase; bla; confers resistance to ampicillin, carbenicillin, and related antibiotics
   3854..3958    -  promoter       AmpR promoter: bla
   4063..4103    -  misc_feature   bom (fragment): basis of mobility region from pBR322
   4205..4244    -  CDS            rop (fragment): Rop protein, which maintains plasmids at low copy number; rop
   4275..4511    -  CDS            MSI2 (fragment): MSI2H_HUMAN - Experimental evidence at protein level: Swiss-Prot protein existence level 1. RNA binding protein that regulates the expression of target mRNAs at the translation level. May play a role in the proliferation and maintenance of stem cells in the central nervous system (By similarity). From Homo sapiens (Human).
   4668..3       -  CDS            GST26_SCHJA (across the origin): Experimental evidence at protein level: Swiss-Prot protein existence level 1. GST isoenzymes appear to play a central role in the parasite detoxification system. Other functions are also suspected including a role in increasing the solubility of haematin in the parasite gut. From Schistosoma japonicum (Blood fluke).
>Addgene plasmid #228802 | MSI2_RRM2_pGEX | addgene full sequence | sequence record 456251 | Addgene NGS Result
CATGAATACTGTTTCCTGTGTGAAATTGTTATCCGCTCACAATTCCACACATTATACGAGCCGATGATTA
ATTGTCAACAGCTCATTTCAGAATATTTGCCAGAACCGTTATGATGTCGGCGCAAAAAACATTATCCAGA
ACGGGAGTGCGCCTTGAGCGACACGAATTATGCAGTGATTTACGACCTGCACAGCCATACCACAGCTTCC
GATGGCTGCCTGACGCCAGAAGCATTGGTGCACCGTGCAGTCGATAAGCTAATTCCAACGCCATCAAAAA
TAATTCGCGTCTGGCCTTCCTGTAGCCAGCTTTCATCAACATTAAATGTGAGCGAGTAACAACCCGTCGG
ATTCTCCGTGGGAACAAACGGCGGATTGACCGTAATGGGATAGGTCACGTTGGTGTAGATGGGCGCATCG
TAACCGTGCATCTGCCAGTTTGAGGGGACGACGACAGTATCGGCCTCAGGAAGATCGCACTCCAGCCAGC
TTTCCGGCACCGCTTCTGGTGCCGGAAACCAGGCAAAGCGCCATTCGCCATTCAGGCTGCGCAACTGTTG
GGAAGGGCGATCGGTGCGGGCCTCTTCGCTATTACGCCAGCTGGCGAAAGGGGGATGTGCTGCAAGGCGA
TTAAGTTGGGTAACGCCAGGGTTTTCCCAGTCACGACGTTGTAAAACGACGGCCAGTGAATCCGTAATCA
TGGTCATAGCTGTTTCCTGTGTGAAATTGTTATCCGCTCACAATTCCACACAACATACGAGCCGGAAGCA
TAAAGTGTAAAGCCTGGGGTGCCTAATGAGTGAGCTAACTTACATTAATTGCGTTGCGCTCACTGCCCGC
TTTCCAGTCGGGAAACCTGTCGTGCCAGCTGCATTAATGAATCGGCCAACGCGCGGGGAGAGGCGGTTTG
CGTATTGGGCGCTAGCGTGGTTTTTCTTTTCACCAGTGAGACGGGCAACAGCTGATTGCCCTTCACCGCC
TGGCCCTGAGAGAGTTGCAGCAAGCGGTCCACGCTGGTTTGCCCCAGCAGGCGAAAATCCTGTTTGATGG
TGGTTAACGGCGGGATATAACATGAGCTGTCTTCGGTATCGTCGTATCCCACTACCGAGATATCCGCACC
AACGCGCAGCCCGGACTCGGTAATGGCGCGCATTGCGCCCAGCGCCATCTGATCGTTGGCAACCAGCATC
GCAGTGGGAACGATGCCCTCATTCAGCATTTGCATGGTTTGTTGAAAACCGGACATGGCACTCCAGTCGC
CTTCCCGTTCCGCTATCGGCTGAATTTGATTGCGAGTGAGATATTTATGCCAGCCAGCCAGACGCAGACG
CGCCGAGACAGAACTTAATGGGCCCGCTAACAGCGCGATTTGCTGGTGACCCAATGCGACCAGATGCTCC
ACGCCCAGTCGCGTACCGTCTTCATGGGAGAAAATAATACTGTTGATGGGTGTCTGGTCAGAGACATCAA
GAAATAACGCCGGAACATTAGTGCAGGCAGCTTCCACAGCAATGGCATCCTGGTCATCCAGCGGATAGTT
AATGATCAGCCCACTGACGCGTTGCGCGAGAAGATTGTGCACCGCCGCTTTACAGGCTTCGACGCCGCTT
CGTTCTACCATCGACACCACCACGCTGGCACCCAGTTGATCGGCGCGAGATTTAATCGCCGCGACAATTT
GCGACGGCGCGTGCAGGGCCAGACTGGAGGTGGCAACGCCAATCAGCAACGACTGTTTGCCCGCCAGTTG
TTGTGCCACGCGGTTGGGAATGTAATTCAGCTCCGCCATCGCCGCTTCCACTTTTTCCCGCGTTTTCGCA
GAAACGTGGCTGGCCTGGTTCACCACGCGGGAAACGGTCTGATAAGAGACACCGGCATACTCTGCGACAT
CGTATAACGTTACTGGTTTCACATTCACCACCCTGAATTGACTCTCTTCCGGGCGCTATCATGCCATACC
GCGAAAGGTTTTGCGCCATTCGATGGTGTCGGAATTTATGCGGTGTGAAATACCGCACAGATGCGTAAGG
AGAAAATACCGCATCAGGCGCTCTTCCGCTTCCTCGCTCACTGACTCGCTGCGCTCGGTCGTTCGGCTGC
GGCGAGCGGTATCAGCTCACTCAAAGGCGGTAATACGGTTATCCACAGAATCAGGGGATAACGCAGGAAA
GAACATGTGAGCAAAAGGCCAGCAAAAGGCCAGGAACCGTAAAAAGGCCGCGTTGCTGGCGTTTTTCCAT
AGGCTCCGCCCCCCTGACGAGCATCACAAAAATCGACGCTCAAGTCAGAGGTGGCGAAACCCGACAGGAC
TATAAAGATACCAGGCGTTTCCCCCTGGAAGCTCCCTCGTGCGCTCTCCTGTTCCGACCCTGCCGCTTAC
CGGATACCTGTCCGCCTTTCTCCCTTCGGGAAGCGTGGCGCTTTCTCATAGCTCACGCTGTAGGTATCTC
AGTTCGGTGTAGGTCGTTCGCTCCAAGCTGGGCTGTGTGCACGAACCCCCCGTTCAGCCCGACCGCTGCG
CCTTATCCGGTAACTATCGTCTTGAGTCCAACCCGGTAAGACACGACTTATCGCCACTGGCAGCAGCCAC
TGGTAACAGGATTAGCAGAGCGAGGTATGTAGGCGGTGCTACAGAGTTCTTGAAGTGGTGGCCTAACTAC
GGCTACACTAGAAGGACAGTATTTGGTATCTGCGCTCTGCTGAAGCCAGTTACCTTCGGAAAAAGAGTTG
GTAGCTCTTGATCCGGCAAACAAACCACCGCTGGTAGCGGTGGTTTTTTTGTTTGCAAGCAGCAGATTAC
GCGCAGAAAAAAAGGATCTCAAGAAGATCCTTTGATCTTTTCTACGGGGTCTGACGCTCAGTGGAACGAA
AACTCACGTTAAGGGATTTTGGTCATGAGATTATCAAAAAGGATCTTCACCTAGATCCTTTTAAATTAAA
AATGAAGTTTTAAATCAATCTAAAGTATATATGAGTAAACTTGGTCTGACAGTTACCAATGCTTAATCAG
TGAGGCACCTATCTCAGCGATCTGTCTATTTCGTTCATCCATAGTTGCCTGACTCCCCGTCGTGTAGATA
ACTACGATACGGGAGGGCTTACCATCTGGCCCCAGTGCTGCAATGATACCGCGAGACCCACGCTCACCGG
CTCCAGATTTATCAGCAATAAACCAGCCAGCCGGAAGGGCCGAGCGCAGAAGTGGTCCTGCAACTTTATC
CGCCTCCATCCAGTCTATTAATTGTTGCCGGGAAGCTAGAGTAAGTAGTTCGCCAGTTAATAGTTTGCGC
AACGTTGTTGCCATTGCTGCAGGCATCGTGGTGTCACGCTCGTCGTTTGGTATGGCTTCATTCAGCTCCG
GTTCCCAACGATCAAGGCGAGTTACATGATCCCCCATGTTGTGCAAAAAAGCGGTTAGCTCCTTCGGTCC
TCCGATCGTTGTCAGAAGTAAGTTGGCCGCAGTGTTATCACTCATGGTTATGGCAGCACTGCATAATTCT
CTTACTGTCATGCCATCCGTAAGATGCTTTTCTGTGACTGGTGAGTACTCAACCAAGTCATTCTGAGAAT
AGTGTATGCGGCGACCGAGTTGCTCTTGCCCGGCGTCAACACGGGATAATACCGCGCCACATAGCAGAAC
TTTAAAAGTGCTCATCATTGGAAAACGTTCTTCGGGGCGAAAACTCTCAAGGATCTTACCGCTGTTGAGA
TCCAGTTCGATGTAACCCACTCGTGCACCCAACTGATCTTCAGCATCTTTTACTTTCACCAGCGTTTCTG
GGTGAGCAAAAACAGGAAGGCAAAATGCCGCAAAAAAGGGAATAAGGGCGACACGGAAATGTTGAATACT
CATACTCTTCCTTTTTCAATATTATTGAAGCATTTATCAGGGTTATTGTCTCATGAGCGGATACATATTT
GAATGTATTTAGAAAAATAAACAAATAGGGGTTCCGCGCACATTTCCCCGAAAAGTGCCACCTGACGTCT
AAGAAACCATTATTATCATGACATTAACCTATAAAAATAGGCGTATCACGAGGCCCTTTCGTCTTCAAGA
ATTATACACTCCGCTATCGCTACGTGACTGGGTCATGGCTGCGCCCCGACACCCGCCAACACCCGCTGAC
GCGCCCTGACGGGCTTGTCTGCTCCCGGCATCCGCTTACAGACAAGCTGTGACCGTCTCCGGGAGCTGCA
TGTGTCAGAGGTTTTCACCGTCATCACCGAAACGCGCGAGGCAGATCGTCAGTCAGTCACGATGCGGCCG
CTCACGGCTGAGCTTTCTTACATTCTACCATTTTATTATTGATTTCATGGAAATGAATCTCACAGACTTT
CTCCACAACATCTTCATTCTCAAAAGTGACAAAGCCAAACCCTCTGTGCCTGTTGGTAGTTTTATCAAAC
ATCAGCATTGCATCTTCCACCTTGCCAAACTGCTCGAAATATTGCTTTACATCTTCCACTACTGTGTTCG
CAGATAACCCGCCTACAAATATTTTCTTGGATCCCGGTTCACGCTGACCCTGCGGGTGGTGTTCCAGACG
AGCACGCAGCTGTTCCAGTTCACCAGCCAGACCTTCAACAACGTGACCACCACGCCAACCGGTGGTTTTT
TCGTCCATTAATCCCAGGGGCCCCTGGAACAGAACTTCCAGATCCGATTTTGGAGGATGGTCGCCACCAC
CAAACGTGGCTTGCCAGCCCTGCAAAGGCCATGCTATATACTTGCTGGATTTCAAGTACTTATCAATTTG
TGGGATAGCTTCAATACGTTTTTTAAAACAAACTAATTTTGGGAACGCATCCAGGCACATTGGGTCCATG
TATAAAACAACATCAAGAGCGTCATACAACATGAAGTCAGGATGGGTTACATGATCACCATTTAAATATG
TTTTATGACATAAACGATCTTCGAACATTTTCAGCATTTCAGGTAGCTTGCTAAGAAAATCAACTTTGAG
AGTTTCAAAGTCTTTACTATATGCAATTCTCGAAACACCGTATCTAATATCCAAAACCGCTCCTTCAAGC
ATTGAAATCTCTGCACGCTCTTTTGGACAACCACCCAACATGTTGTGCTTGTCAGCTATATAACGTATGA
TGGCCATAGACTGTGTTAATTTAACATCACCATCAATATAATAAGGAAGATTGGGAAACTCCAAACCCAA
TTCAAACTTTTTGTTTCGCCATTTATCACCTTCATCGCGCTCATACAAATGCTCTTCATATTTTTCTTCA
AGATATTCCAAAAGAAGTCGAGTGGGTTGCACAAGGCCCTTAATTTTCCAATAACCTAGTATAGGGGA
